Addgene plasmid #10942: 1065 pSG5L HA PTEN 360-364A A4
Depositing lab: William Sellers. Depositing organization: Dana-Farber Cancer Institute.
Backbone
  Vector backbone: pSG5L-HA
  Backbone size w/o insert (bp): 4100
  Vector type: Mammalian Expression
Growth in bacteria
  Bacterial resistance: Ampicillin, 100 μg/mL
  Growth temperature: 37°C
  Growth strain: DH5alpha
  Copy number: High Copy
Gene/Insert
  Gene/Insert name: PTEN
  Species: H. sapiens (human)
  Insert size (bp): 1200
  Mutation: 360-364A (SSSTS to AAAAA); A4: S380A, T382A, T383A, S385A
  Entrez Gene: PTEN (a.k.a. 10q23del, BZS, CWS1, DEC, GLM2, MHAM, MMAC1, PTEN1, PTENbeta, TEP1)
  Tag / fusion protein: HA (N terminal on backbone)
  Cloning method: Restriction Enzyme; 5′ cloning site BamHI (not destroyed); 3′ cloning site EcoRI (not destroyed)
  Sequencing primers: 5′ T7
Terms and licenses: Academic/Nonprofit Terms; Industry Terms: Not Available to Industry
Depositor comments: See author's map.
How to cite: 1065 pSG5L HA PTEN 360-364A A4 was a gift from William Sellers (Addgene plasmid # 10942 ; http://n2t.net/addgene:10942 ; RRID:Addgene_10942)
