[The description below was written by a language model from this plasmid's Addgene catalogue record and the feature table of its GenBank file.]
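Description:
1065 pSG5L HA PTEN 360-364A A4 is a mammalian expression plasmid built on the pSG5L-HA backbone (about 4.1 kb without insert) and carrying a mutant human PTEN coding sequence of roughly 1.2 kb. It is maintained in E. coli as a high-copy plasmid under ampicillin selection. The PTEN insert was cloned by restriction digestion between BamHI (5′) and EcoRI (3′), both sites being preserved, so that it lies in frame with an HA epitope tag supplied by the backbone at the N terminus. This allows the expressed protein to be detected or immunoprecipitated with anti-HA antibodies. A T7 primer site upstream of the insert is listed for sequencing. The record does not state which promoter drives expression in mammalian cells, nor does it list the origin of replication or polyadenylation signal.

The insert combines two sets of alanine substitutions in the C-terminal tail of PTEN. Residues 360–364 (SSSTS) are all changed to alanine, and the "A4" set replaces S380, T382, T383 and S385 with alanine. All of the altered residues are serines or threonines, so the changes remove potential phosphorylation sites. The construct is therefore suited to studying how phosphorylation of the PTEN tail affects this tumour suppressor phosphatase in transfected mammalian cells, although the record gives no explicit purpose.

The GenBank record held for this plasmid is an 837 bp partial sequence with no annotated features beyond the source. It therefore gives no independent confirmation of the backbone elements or the mutations.
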