LOCUS       Exported 837 bp ds-DNA linear SYN 15-JUN-2021
DEFINITION  synthetic linear DNA
ACCESSION   .
VERSION     .
KEYWORDS    1065 pSG5L HA PTEN 360-364A A4
SOURCE      synthetic DNA construct
  ORGANISM  synthetic DNA construct
REFERENCE   1 (bases 1 to 837)
  TITLE     PTEN
REFERENCE   2 (bases 1 to 837)
  AUTHORS   .
  TITLE     Direct Submission
  JOURNAL   Exported Jun 15, 2021 from SnapGene Server 1.1.58
            http://www.snapgene.com
FEATURES             Location/Qualifiers
     source          1..837
                     /organism="synthetic DNA construct"
                     /mol_type="other DNA"
ORIGIN
        1 tatagctgca taacaagttc tgctttaata agatctggat ctagactcga ggcgatatcg
       61 gggaattctc agacttttgt aatttgtgta tgctgatctt catcaaaagg ttcattctct
      121 ggatctgcgt ccgcggcgtc agcatatcta taatgatcag gttcattgtc actaacatct
      181 ggtgttacag ccgcggcagc ggcagcctct ggatttgacg gctcctctac tgtttttgtg
      241 aagtacagct tcaccttaaa atttggagaa aagtatcggt tggctttgtc tttatttgct
      301 ttgtcaagat cattttttgt taaagtaagt actagatatt ccttgtcatt atctgcacgc
      361 tctatactgc aaatgctatc gatttcttga tcacatagac ttccattttc tactttttct
      421 gaggtttcct ctggtcctgg tatgaagaat gtatttaccc aaaagtgaaa cattttgtcc
      481 ttttttagca tcttgttctg tttgtggaag aactctactt tgatatcacc acacacaggt
      541 aacggctgag ggaactcaaa gtacatgaac ttgtcttccc gtcgtgtggg tcctgaattg
      601 gaggaatata tcttcacctt tagctggcag accacaaact gaggattgca agttccgcca
      661 ctgaacattg gaatagtttc aaacatcatc ttgtgaaaca acagtgccac tggtctataa
      721 tccagatgat ctttaacagt agctataata tacacatagc gctctgactg ggatagtact
      781 ccntttgcnc tgncctactc ccaanaatca gggctctggg ccttaaantc cccgana
//
